>Addgene plasmid #216384 | MBP-3C-hNorrin(33-133)-1D4_pAcGP67a | addgene full sequence | sequence record 433263 | Addgene NGS Result
GTCATGCATCTTTTAATCAAATCCCAAGATGTGTATAAACCACCAAACTGCCAAAAAATGAAAACTGTCG
ACAAGCTCTGTCCGTTTGCTGGCAACTGCAAGGGTCTCAATCCTATTTGTAATTATTGAATAATAAAACA
ATTATAAATGTCAAATTTGTTTTTTATTAACGATACAAACCAAACGCAACAAGAACATTTGTAGTATTAT
CTATAATTGAAAACGCGTAGTTATAATCGCTGAGGTAATATTTAAAATCATTTTCAAATGATTCACAGTT
AATTTGCGACAATATAATTTTATTTTCACATAAACTAGACGCCTTGTCGTCTTCTTCTTCGTATTCCTTC
TCTTTTTCATTTTTCTCCTCATAAAAATTAACATAGTTATTATCGTATCCATATATGTATCTATCGTATA
GAGTAAATTTTTTGTTGTCATAAATATATATGTCTTTTTTAATGGGGTGTATAGTACCGCTGCGCATAGT
TTTTCTGTAATTTACAACAGTGCTATTTTCTGGTAGTTCTTCGGAGTGTGTTGCTTTAATTATTAAATTT
ATATAATCAATGAATTTGGGATCGTCGGTTTTGTACAATATGTTGCCGGCATAGTACGCAGCTTCTTCTA
GTTCAATTACACCATTTTTTAGCAGCACCGGATTAACATAACTTTCCAAAATGTTGTACGAACCGTTAAA
CAAAAACAGTTCACCTCCCTTTTCTATACTATTGTCTGCGAGCAGTTGTTTGTTGTTAAAAATAACAGCC
ATTGTAATGAGACGCACAAACTAATATCACAAACTGGAAATGTCTATCAATATATAGTTGCTGATATCAT
GGAGATAATTAAAATGATAACCATCTCGCAAATAAATAAGTATTTTACTGTTTTCGTAACAGTTTTGTAA
TAAAAAAACCTATAAATATTCCGGATTATTCATACCGTCCCACCATCGGGCGCGGATCTATGCTACTAGT
AAATCAGTCACACCAAGGCTTCAATAAGGAACACACAAGCAAGATGGTAAGCGCTATTGTTTTATATGTG
CTTTTGGCGGCGGCGGCGCATTCTGCCTTTGCGGCGGATCCCAAAATCGAAGAAGGTAAACTGGTAATCT
GGATTAACGGCGATAAAGGCTATAACGGTCTCGCTGAAGTCGGTAAGAAATTCGAGAAAGATACCGGAAT
TAAAGTCACCGTTGAGCATCCGGATAAACTGGAAGAGAAATTCCCACAGGTTGCGGCAACTGGCGATGGC
CCTGACATTATCTTCTGGGCACACGACCGCTTTGGTGGCTACGCTCAATCTGGCCTGTTGGCTGAAATCA
CCCCGGACAAAGCGTTCCAGGACAAGCTGTATCCGTTTACCTGGGATGCCGTACGTTACAACGGCAAGCT
GATTGCTTACCCGATCGCTGTTGAAGCGTTATCGCTGATTTATAACAAAGATCTGCTGCCGAACCCGCCA
AAAACCTGGGAAGAGATCCCGGCGCTGGATAAAGAACTGAAAGCGAAAGGTAAGAGCGCGCTGATGTTCA
ACCTGCAAGAACCGTACTTCACCTGGCCGCTGATTGCTGCTGACGGGGGTTATGCGTTCAAGTATGAAAA
CGGCAAGTACGACATTAAAGACGTGGGCGTGGATAACGCTGGCGCGAAAGCGGGTCTGACCTTCCTGGTT
GACCTGATTAAAAACAAACACATGAATGCAGACACCGATTACTCCATCGCAGAAGCTGCCTTTAATAAAG
GCGAAACAGCGATGACCATCAACGGCCCGTGGGCATGGTCCAACATCGACACCAGCAAAGTGAATTATGG
TGTAACGGTACTGCCGACCTTCAAGGGTCAACCATCCAAACCGTTCGTTGGCGTGCTGAGCGCAGGTATT
AACGCCGCCAGTCCGAACAAAGAGCTGGCGAAAGAGTTCCTCGAAAACTATCTGCTGACTGATGAAGGTC
TGGAAGCGGTTAATAAAGACAAACCGCTGGGTGCCGTAGCGCTGAAGTCTTACGAGGAAGAGTTGGCGAA
AGATCCACGTATTGCCGCCACTATGGAAAACGCCCAGAAAGGTGAAATCATGCCGAACATCCCGCAGATG
TCCGCTTTCTGGTATGCCGTGCGTACTGCGGTGATCAACGCCGCCAGCGGTCGTCAGACTGTCGATGAAG
CCCTGAAAGACGCGCAGACTAACAGCGGGTCGACCTCCGGACTTGAAGTTCTCTTTCAAGGTCCGGGAAT
TCAGGACTCGGACCCTCGACGCTGCATGAGGCACCACTATGTGGATTCTATCAGTCACCCATTGTACAAG
TGTAGCTCAAAGATGGTGCTCCTGGCCAGGTGCGAGGGGCACTGCAGCCAGGCGTCACGCTCCGAGCCTT
TGGTGTCGTTCAGCACTGTCCTCAAGCAACCCTTCCGTTCCTCCTGTCACTGCTGCCGGCCCCAGACTTC
CAAGCTGAAGGCACTGCGGCTGCGATGCTCAGGGGGCATGCGACTCACTGCCACCTACCGGTACATCCTC
TCCTGTCACTGCGAGGAATGCAATTCCGGTACCGAGACCAGCCAGGTGGCTCCTGCATGAGCGGCCGCTG
CAGATCTGATCCTTTCCTGGGACCCGGCAAGAACCAAAAACTCACTCTCTTCAAGGAAATCCGTAATGTT
AAACCCGACACGATGAAGCTTGTCGTTGGATGGAAAGGAAAAGAGTTCTACAGGGAAACTTGGACCCGCT
TCATGGAAGACAGCTTCCCCATTGTTAACGACCAAGAAGTGATGGATGTTTTCCTTGTTGTCAACATGCG
TCCCACTAGACCCAACCGTTGTTACAAATTCCTGGCCCAACACGCTCTGCGTTGCGACCCCGACTATGTA
CCTCATGACGTGATTAGGATCGTCGAGCCTTCATGGGTGGGCAGCAACAACGAGTACCGCATCAGCCTGG
CTAAGAAGGGCGGCGGCTGCCCAATAATGAACCTTCACTCTGAGTACACCAACTCGTTCGAACAGTTCAT
CGATCGTGTCATCTGGGAGAACTTCTACAAGCCCATCGTTTACATCGGTACCGACTCTGCTGAAGAGGAG
GAAATTCTCCTTGAAGTTTCCCTGGTGTTCAAAGTAAAGGAGTTTGCACCAGACGCACCTCTGTTCACTG
GTCCGGCGTATTAAAACACGATACATTGTTATTAGTACATTTATTAAGCGCTAGATTCTGTGCGTTGTTG
ATTTACAGACAATTGTTGTACGTATTTTAATAATTCATTAAATTTATAATCTTTAGGGTGGTATGTTAGA
GCGAAAATCAAATGATTTTCAGCGTCTTTATATCTGAATTTAAATATTAAATCCTCAATAGATTTGTAAA
ATAGGTTTCGATTAGTTTCAAACAAGGGTTGTTTTTCCGAACCGATGGCTGGACTATCTAATGGATTTTC
GCTCAACGCCACAAAACTTGCCAAATCTTGTAGCAGCAATCTAGCTTTGTCGATATTCGTTTGTGTTTTG
TTTTGTAATAAAGGTTCGACGTCGTTCAAAATATTATGCGCTTTTGTATTTCTTTCATCACTGTCGTTAG
TGTACAATTGACTCGACGTAAACACGTTAAATAAAGCTTGGACATATTTAACATCGGGCGTGTTAGCTTT
ATTAGGCCGATTATCGTCGTCGTCCCAACCCTCGTCGTTAGAAGTTGCTTCCGAAGACGATTTTGCCATA
GCCACACGACGCCTATTAATTGTGTCGGCTAACACGTCCGCGATCAAATTTGTAGTTGAGCTTTTTGGAA
TTATTTCTGATTGCGGGCGTTTTTGGGCGGGTTTCAATCTAACTGTGCCCGATTTTAATTCAGACAACAC
GTTAGAAAGCGATGGTGCAGGCGGTGGTAACATTTCAGACGGCAAATCTACTAATGGCGGCGGTGGTGGA
GCTGATGATAAATCTACCATCGGTGGAGGCGCAGGCGGGGCTGGCGGCGGAGGCGGAGGCGGAGGTGGTG
GCGGTGATGCAGACGGCGGTTTAGGCTCAAATGTCTCTTTAGGCAACACAGTCGGCACCTCAACTATTGT
ACTGGTTTCGGGCGCCGTTTTTGGTTTGACCGGTCTGAGACGAGTGCGATTTTTTTCGTTTCTAATAGCT
TCCAACAATTGTTGTCTGTCGTCTAAAGGTGCAGCGGGTTGAGGTTCCGTCGGCATTGGTGGAGCGGGCG
GCAATTCAGACATCGATGGTGGTGGTGGTGGTGGAGGCGCTGGAATGTTAGGCACGGGAGAAGGTGGTGG
CGGCGGTGCCGCCGGTATAATTTGTTCTGGTTTAGTTTGTTCGCGCACGATTGTGGGCACCGGCGCAGGC
GCCGCTGGCTGCACAACGGAAGGTCGTCTGCTTCGAGGCAGCGCTTGGGGTGGTGGCAATTCAATATTAT
AATTGGAATACAAATCGTAAAAATCTGCTATAAGCATTGTAATTTCGCTATCGTTTACCGTGCCGATATT
TAACAACCGCTCAATGTAAGCAATTGTATTGTAAAGAGATTGTCTCAAGCTCGCACGCCGATAACAAGCC
TTTTCATTTTTACTACAGCATTGTAGTGGCGAGACACTTCGCTGTCGTCGACGTACATGTATGCTTTGTT
GTCAAAAACGTCGTTGGCAAGCTTTAAAATATTTAAAAGAACATCTCTGTTCAGCACCACTGTGTTGTCG
TAAATGTTGTTTTTGATAATTTGCGCTTCCGCAGTATCGACACGTTCAAAAAATTGATGCGCATCAATTT
TGTTGTTCCTATTATTGAATAAATAAGATTGTACAGATTCATATCTACGATTCGTCATGGCCACCACAAA
TGCTACGCTGCAAACGCTGGTACAATTTTACGAAAACTGCAAAAACGTCAAAACTCGGTATAAAATAATC
AACGGGCGCTTTGGCAAAATATCTATTTTATCGCACAAGCCCACTAGCAAATTGTATTTGCAGAAAACAA
TTTCGGCGCACAATTTTAACGCTGACGAAATAAAAGTTCACCAGTTAATGAGCGACCACCCAAATTTTAT
AAAAATCTATTTTAATCACGGTTCCATCAACAACCAAGTGATCGTGATGGACTACATTGACTGTCCCGAT
TTATTTGAAACACTACAAATTAAAGGCGAGCTTTCGTACCAACTTGTTAGCAATATTATTAGACAGCTGT
GTGAAGCGCTCAACGATTTGCACAAGCACAATTTCATACACAACGACATAAAACTCGAAAATGTCTTATA
TTTCGAAGCACTTGATCGCGTGTATGTTTGCGATTACGGATTGTGCAAACACGAAAACTCACTTAGCGTG
CACGACGGCACGTTGGAGTATTTTAGTCCGGAAAAAATTCGACACCACAACTATGCACGTTCGTTTGACT
GGTACGCCGTCGGCGTGTTAACATACAAGTTGCTAACCGGCGGCCAATTCGTAATCATGGTCATAGCTGT
TTCCTGTGTGAAATTGTTATCCGCTCACAATTCCACACAACATACGAGCCGGAAGCATAAAGTGTAAAGC
CTGGGGTGCCTAATGAGTGAGCTAACTCACATTAATTGCGTTGCGCTCACTGCCCGCTTTCCAGTCGGGA
AACCTGTCGTGCCAGCTGCATTAATGAATCGGCCAACGCGCGGGGAGAGGCGGTTTGCGTATTGGGCGCT
CTTCCGCTTCCTCGCTCACTGACTCGCTGCGCTCGGTCGTTCGGCTGCGGCGAGCGGTATCAGCTCACTC
AAAGGCGGTAATACGGTTATCCACAGAATCAGGGGATAACGCAGGAAAGAACATGTGAGCAAAAGGCCAG
CAAAAGGCCAGGAACCGTAAAAAGGCCGCGTTGCTGGCGTTTTTCCATAGGCTCCGCCCCCCTGACGAGC
ATCACAAAAATCGACGCTCAAGTCAGAGGTGGCGAAACCCGACAGGACTATAAAGATACCAGGCGTTTCC
CCCTGGAAGCTCCCTCGTGCGCTCTCCTGTTCCGACCCTGCCGCTTACCGGATACCTGTCCGCCTTTCTC
CCTTCGGGAAGCGTGGCGCTTTCTCATAGCTCACGCTGTAGGTATCTCAGTTCGGTGTAGGTCGTTCGCT
CCAAGCTGGGCTGTGTGCACGAACCCCCCGTTCAGCCCGACCGCTGCGCCTTATCCGGTAACTATCGTCT
TGAGTCCAACCCGGTAAGACACGACTTATCGCCACTGGCAGCAGCCACTGGTAACAGGATTAGCAGAGCG
AGGTATGTAGGCGGTGCTACAGAGTTCTTGAAGTGGTGGCCTAACTACGGCTACACTAGAAGAACAGTAT
TTGGTATCTGCGCTCTGCTGAAGCCAGTTACCTTCGGAAAAAGAGTTGGTAGCTCTTGATCCGGCAAACA
AACCACCGCTGGTAGCGGTGGTTTTTTTGTTTGCAAGCAGCAGATTACGCGCAGAAAAAAAGGATCTCAA
GAAGATCCTTTGATCTTTTCTACGGGGTCTGACGCTCAGTGGAACGAAAACTCACGTTAAGGGATTTTGG
TCATGAGATTATCAAAAAGGATCTTCACCTAGATCCTTTTAAATTAAAAATGAAGTTTTAAATCAATCTA
AAGTATATATGAGTAAACTTGGTCTGACAGTTACCAATGCTTAATCAGTGAGGCACCTATCTCAGCGATC
TGTCTATTTCGTTCATCCATAGTTGCCTGACTCCCCGTCGTGTAGATAACTACGATACGGGAGGGCTTAC
CATCTGGCCCCAGTGCTGCAATGATACCGCGAGACCCACGCTCACCGGCTCCAGATTTATCAGCAATAAA
CCAGCCAGCCGGAAGGGCCGAGCGCAGAAGTGGTCCTGCAACTTTATCCGCCTCCATCCAGTCTATTAAT
TGTTGCCGGGAAGCTAGAGTAAGTAGTTCGCCAGTTAATAGTTTGCGCAACGTTGTTGCCATTGCTACAG
GCATCGTGGTGTCACGCTCGTCGTTTGGTATGGCTTCATTCAGCTCCGGTTCCCAACGATCAAGGCGAGT
TACATGATCCCCCATGTTGTGCAAAAAAGCGGTTAGCTCCTTCGGTCCTCCGATCGTTGTCAGAAGTAAG
TTGGCCGCAGTGTTATCACTCATGGTTATGGCAGCACTGCATAATTCTCTTACTGTCATGCCATCCGTAA
GATGCTTTTCTGTGACTGGTGAGTACTCAACCAAGTCATTCTGAGAATAGTGTATGCGGCGACCGAGTTG
CTCTTGCCCGGCGTCAATACGGGATAATACCGCGCCACATAGCAGAACTTTAAAAGTGCTCATCATTGGA
AAACGTTCTTCGGGGCGAAAACTCTCAAGGATCTTACCGCTGTTGAGATCCAGTTCGATGTAACCCACTC
GTGCACCCAACTGATCTTCAGCATCTTTTACTTTCACCAGCGTTTCTGGGTGAGCAAAAACAGGAAGGCA
AAATGCCGCAAAAAAGGGAATAAGGGCGACACGGAAATGTTGAATACTCATACTCTTCCTTTTTCAATAT
TATTGAAGCATTTATCAGGGTTATTGTCTCATGAGCGGATACATATTTGAATGTATTTAGAAAAATAAAC
AAATAGGGGTTCCGCGCACATTTCCCCGAAAAGTGCCACCTGACGTCTAAGAAACCATTATTATCATGAC
ATTAACCTATAAAAATAGGCGTATCACGAGGCCCTTTCGTCTCGCGCGTTTCGGTGATGACGGTGAAAAC
CTCTGACACATGCAGCTCCCGGAGACGGTCACAGCTTGTCTGTAAGCGGATGCCGGGAGCAGACAAGCCC
GTCAGGGCGCGTCAGCGGGTGTTGGCGGGTGTCGGGGCTGGCTTAACTATGCGGCATCAGAGCAGATTGT
ACTGAGAGTGCACCATATGCGGTGTGAAATACCGCACAGATGCGTAAGGAGAAAATACCGCATCAGGCGC
CATTCGCCATTCAGGCTGCGCAACTGTTGGGAAGGGCGATCGGTGCGGGCCTCTTCGCTATTACGCCAGC
TGGCGAAAGGGGGATGTGCTGCAAGGCGATTAAGTTGGGTAACGCCAGGGTTTTCCCAGTCACGACGTTG
TAAAACGACGGCCAGTGCCAAGCTTGGCTCGTAAAGCGAGTTGAAGGATCATATTTAGTTGCGTTTATGA
GATAAGATTGAAAGCACGTGTAAAATGTTTCCCGCGCGTTGGCACAACTATTTACAATGCGGCCAAGTTA
TAAAAGATTCTAATCTGATATGTTTTAAAACACCTTTGCGGCCCGAGTTGTTTGCGTACGTGACTAGCGA
AGAAGATATGTGGACCGCAGAACAGATAGTAAAACAAAACCCTAGTATTGGAGCAATAATCGATTTAACC
AACACGTCTAAATATTATGATGGTGTGCATTTTTTGCGGGCGGGCCTGTTATACAAAAAAATTCAAGTAC
CTGGCCAGACTTTGCCGCCTGAAAGCATAGTTCAAGAATTTATTGACACGGTAAAAGAATTTACAGAAAA
GTGTCCCGGCATGTTGGTGGGCGTGCACTGCACACACGGTATTAATCGCACCGGTTACATGGTGTGCAGA
TATTTAATGCACACCCTGGGTATTGCGCCGCAGGAAGCCATAGATAGATTCGAAAAAGCCAGAGGTCACA
AAATTGAAAGACAAAATTACGTTCAAGATTTATTAATTTAATTAATATTATTTGCATTCTTTAACAAATA
CTTTATCCTATTTTCAAATTGTTGCGCTTCTTCCAGCGAACCAAAACTATGCTTCGCTTGCTCCGTTTAG
CTTGTAGCCGATCAGTGGCGTTGTTCCAATCGACGGTAGGATTAGGCCGGATATTCTCCACCACAATGTT
GGCAACGTTGATGTTACGTTTATGCTTTTGGTTTTCCACGTACGTCTTTTGGCCGGTAATAGCCGTAAAC
GTAGTGCCGTCGCGCGTCACGCACAACACCGGATGTTTGCGCTTGTCCGCGGGGTATTGAACCGCGCGAT
CCGACAAATCCACCACTTTGGCAACTAAATCGGTGACCTGCGCGTCTTTTTTCTGCATTATTTCGTCTTT
CTTTTGCATGGTTTCCTGGAAGCCGGTGTACATGCGGTTTAGATCAGTCATGACGCGCGTGACCTGCAAA
TCTTTGGCCTCGATCTGCTTGTCCTTGATGGCAACGATGCGTTCAATAAACTCTTGTTTTTTAACAAGTT
CCTCGGTTTTTTGCGCCACCACCGCTTGCAGCGCGTTTGTGTGCTCGGTGAATGTCGCAATCAGCTTAGT
CACCAACTGTTTGCTCTCCTCCTCCCGTTGTTTGATCGCGGGATCGTACTTGCCGGTGCAGAGCACTTGA
GGAATTACTTCTTCTAAAAGCCATTCTTGTAATTCTATGGCGTAAGGCAATTTGGACTTCATAATCAGCT
GAATCACGCCGGATTTAGTAATGAGCACTGTATGCGGCTGCAAATACAGCGGGTCGCCCCTTTTCACGAC
GCTGTTAGAGGTAGGGCCCCCATTTTGGATGGTCTGCTCAAATAACGATTTGTATTTATTGTCTACATGA
ACACGTATAGCTTTATCACAAACTGTATATTTTAAACTGTTAGCGACGTCCTTGGCCACGAACCGGACCT
GTTGGTCGCGCTCTAGCACGTACCGCAGGTTGAACGTATCTTCTCCAAATTTAAATTCTCCAATTTTAAC
GCGAGCCATTTTGATACACGTGTGTCGATTTTGCAACAACTATTGTTTTTTAACGCAAACTAAACTTATT
GTGGTAAGCAATAATTAAATATGGGGGAACATGCGCCGCTACAACACTCGTCGTTATGAACGCAGACGGC
GCCGGTCTCGGCGCAAGCGGCTAAAACGTGTTGCGCGTTCAACGCGGCAAACATCGCAAAAGCCAATAGT
ACAGTTTTGATTTGCATATTAACGGCGATTTTTTAAATTATCTTATTTAATAAATAGTTATGACGCCTAC
AACTCCCCGCCCGCGTTGACTCGCTGCACCTCGAGCAGTTCGTTGACGCCTTCCTCCGTGTGGCCGAACA
CGTCGAGCGGGTGGTCGATGACCAGCGGCGTGCCGCACGCGACGCACAAGTATCTGTACACCGAATGATC
GTCGGGCGAAGGCACGTCGGCCTCCAAGTGGCAATATTGGCAAATTCGAAAATATATACAGTTGGGTTGT
TTGCGCATATCTATCGTGGCGTTGGGCATGTACGTCCGAACGTTGATTTGCATGCAAGCCGAAATTAAAT
CATTGCGATTAGTGCGATTAAAACGTTGTACATCCTCGCTTTTAATCATGCCGTCGATTAAATCGCGCAA
TCGAGTCAAGTGATCAAAGTGTGGAATAATGTTTTCTTTGTATTCCCGAGTCAAGCGCAGCGCGTATTTT
AACAAACTAGCCATCTTGTAAGTTAGTTTCATTTAATGCAACTTTATCCAATAATATATTATGTATCGCA
CGTCAAGAATTAACAATGCGCCCGTTGTCGCATCTCAACACGACTATGATAGAGATCAAATAAAGCGCGA
ATTAAATAGCTTGCGACGCAACGTGCACGATCTGTGCACGCGTTCCGGCACGAGCTTTGATTGTAATAAG
TTTTTACGAAGCGATGACATGACCCCCGTAGTGACAACGATCACGCCCAAAAGAACTGCCGACTACAAAA
TTACCGAGTATGTCGGTGACGTTAAAACTATTAAGCCATCCAATCGACCGTTAGTCGAATCAGGACCGCT
GGTGCGAGAAGCCGCGAAGTATGGCGAATGCATCGTATAACGTGTGGAGTCCGCTCATTAGAGCGTCATG
TTTAGACAAGAAAGCTACATATTTAATTGATCCCGATGATTTTATTGATAAATTGACCCTAACTCCATAC
ACGGTATTCTACAATGGCGGGGTTTTGGTCAAAATTTCCGGACTGCGATTGTACATGCTGTTAACGGCTC
CGCCCACTATTAATGAAATTAAAAATTCCAATTTTAAAAAACGCAGCAAGAGAAACATTTGTATGAAAGA
ATGCGTAGAAGGAAAGAAAAATGTCGTCGACATGCTGAACAACAAGATTAATATGCCTCCGTGTATAAAA
AAAATATTGAACGATTTGAAAGAAAACAATGTACCGCGCGGCGGTATGTACAGGAAGAGGTTTATACTAA
ACTGTTACATTGCAAACGTGGTTTCGTGTGCCAAGTGTGAAAACCGATGTTTAATCAAGGCTCTGACGCA
TTTCTACAACCACGACTCCAAGTGTGTGGGTGAA
Features (pLannotate 1.2.2; 27 found; start..end, strand, type, name):
      5..832     +  misc_recomb    baculovirus recombination region (lef2/ORF603): contains ORF603 and part of lef2
    836..927     +  promoter       polyhedrin promoter: polh from Autographa californica; promoter for the baculovirus polyhedrin gene
    970..1023    +  promoter       gp64 promoter (fragment): Autographa californica gp64; promoter for the baculovirus gp64 glycoprotein gene
   1024..1083    +  sig_peptide    GP64 signal sequence: signal sequence from the baculovirus envelope glycoprotein GP64; Autographa californica gp64
   1093..2190    +  CDS            MBP: maltose binding protein from E. coli; malE (mutated); This version of the gene does not encode a signal sequence, so MBP will remain in the cytosol.
   2239..2547    +  CDS            NDP (fragment): NDP_HUMAN - Also known as EVR2. Experimental evidence at protein level: Swiss-Prot protein existence level 1. Activates the canonical Wnt signaling pathway through FZD4 and LRP5 coreceptor. Plays a central role in retinal vascularization by acting as a ligand for FZD4 that signals via stabilizing beta-catenin (CTNNB1) and activating LEF/TCF-mediated transcriptional programs. Acts in concert with TSPAN12 to activate FZD4 independently of the Wnt- dependent activation of FZD4, suggesting the existence of a Wnt- independent signaling that also promote accumulation the beta-catenin (CTNNB1). May b
   2598..3161    +  CDS            PH (fragment): PYHD_NPVAC - Also known as P29, POLH. Experimental evidence at protein level: Swiss-Prot protein existence level 1. Major component of the virus occlusion bodies which are large proteinaceous structures termed polyhedra. These structures serve as the protective package for the virus particles outside the infected host and allow natural transmission of virus between insect hosts, assisting persistence in the environment. Forms the paracrystalline lattice of polyhedra and interacts with enveloped virions as well as other accessory molecules and structures to form a mature viral occlusion body. F
   3165..3537    +  3'UTR          polyhedrin 3' UTR: 3' UTR from the Autographa californica nucleopolyhedrovirus polyhedrin gene (Suzuki et al., 2006)
   4217..4234    -  CDS            9xHis (fragment): 9xHis affinity tag
   4531..4818    -  CDS            P61 (fragment): P78_NPVAC - Experimental evidence at protein level: Swiss-Prot protein existence level 1. Plays a role in the transport of the nucleocapsids from the cytoplasm toward the host nucleus together with the host actin- polymerizing Arp2/3 complex. From Autographa californica nuclear polyhedrosis virus (AcMNPV).
   4817..5437    +  CDS            PK1 (fragment): PK1_NPVAC - Also known as PK-1. Experimental evidence at transcript level: Swiss-Prot protein existence level 2. Serine/threonine protein kinase that plays a role in viral propagation by phosphorylating various viral and cellular substrates including the viral p6.9 protein or host histone H1. Participates in nucleocapsid assembly and polyhedra formation. From Autographa californica nuclear polyhedrosis virus (AcMNPV).
   5472..5494    -  protein_bind   lac operator (fragment): The lac repressor binds to the lac operator to inhibit transcription in E. coli. This inhibition can be relieved by adding lactose or isopropyl-β-D-thiogalactopyranoside (IPTG). lac repressor encoded by lacI
   5498..5528    -  promoter       lac promoter: promoter for the E. coli lac operon
   5543..5564    -  protein_bind   CAP binding site: CAP binding activates transcription in the presence of cAMP. E. coli catabolite activator protein
   5577..5669    -  CDS            lacI (fragment): lac repressor; lacI; The lac repressor binds to the lac operator to inhibit transcription in E. coli. This inhibition can be relieved by adding lactose or isopropyl-β-D-thiogalactopyranoside (IPTG).
   5852..6440    -  rep_origin     ori: high-copy-number ColE1/pMB1/pBR322/pUC origin of replication
   6611..7471    -  CDS            AmpR: β-lactamase; bla; confers resistance to ampicillin, carbenicillin, and related antibiotics
   7472..7576    -  promoter       AmpR promoter: bla
   7671..7706    +  CDS            rop (fragment): Rop protein, which maintains plasmids at low copy number; rop
   7808..7907    +  misc_feature   bom (fragment): basis of mobility region from pBR322
   7913..8067    -  CDS            lacZα (fragment): LacZα fragment of β-galactosidase; lacZ fragment
   8145..8648    +  CDS            PTP: PTP_NPVAC - Experimental evidence at protein level: Swiss-Prot protein existence level 1. Plays a role in the regulation and processing of late viral mRNAs by displaying RNA 5'-triphosphatase and diphosphatase activities. From Autographa californica nuclear polyhedrosis virus (AcMNPV).
   8686..9669    -  CDS            Y002_NPVAC: Protein predicted: Swiss-Prot protein existence level 4. From Autographa californica nuclear polyhedrosis virus (AcMNPV).
   9729..9887    -  CDS            CTL: CXOL_NPVAC - Also known as CTX. Protein inferred from homology: Swiss-Prot protein existence level 3. From Autographa californica nuclear polyhedrosis virus (AcMNPV).
   9940..10392   -  CDS            Y004_NPVAC: Protein predicted: Swiss-Prot protein existence level 4. From Autographa californica nuclear polyhedrosis virus (AcMNPV).
  10421..10747   +  CDS            Y005_NPVAC: Protein predicted: Swiss-Prot protein existence level 4. From Autographa californica nuclear polyhedrosis virus (AcMNPV).
  10731..126     +  CDS            LEF-2 (across the origin): LEF2_NPVAC - Experimental evidence at protein level: Swiss-Prot protein existence level 1. Plays an essential role in viral DNA replication. Does not seem to participate in the initiation step but is rather important for the amplification of DNA. Also required for expression from the vp39 and polh promoters. From Autographa californica nuclear polyhedrosis virus (AcMNPV).
