[The description below was written by a language model from this plasmid's Addgene catalogue record and pLannotate feature annotations shown in this document.]
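Description:
MBP-3C-hNorrin(33-133)-1D4_pAcGP67a is a baculovirus transfer vector built on the pAcGP67a backbone for secreted expression of a human Norrin (NDP) fragment in insect cells. In E. coli the 11.2 kb plasmid is maintained through a high-copy ColE1/pUC-type origin and selected with ampicillin via the bla gene. The remnants of lac regulatory elements, lacZα, rop and bom annotated around these parts are backbone leftovers. Much of the rest of the plasmid is Autographa californica nucleopolyhedrovirus genomic sequence flanking the polyhedrin locus. On one side lie lef2/ORF603 and upstream viral ORFs. On the other lie a polyhedrin coding fragment, its 3' UTR and further viral sequence including PK1. These flanks provide the homology arms through which the cassette recombines into baculoviral DNA to generate recombinant virus.

The expression cassette is driven by the very late polyhedrin promoter. It encodes the GP64 signal sequence, which directs the product into the secretory pathway, followed by E. coli maltose-binding protein as a solubility and affinity partner. A 3C protease cleavage site, listed in the catalogue fields but not annotated in the feature table, allows MBP to be removed. Next comes the Norrin fragment, and a C-terminal Rho1D4 epitope is recorded for immunoaffinity purification or detection. The generic MBP annotation says the protein stays cytosolic, but that does not apply here because the GP64 leader is fused upstream.

The record is inconsistent about the Norrin boundaries: the plasmid name gives residues 33-133, while the purpose line says 118-218. The annotated NDP segment of about 309 nt is compatible with roughly 100 residues, so the length fits either numbering. The construct is intended for producing secreted MBP-Norrin protein, and the associated study concerns Norrin capture by the co-receptor Tspan12 in β-catenin signalling.
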