Addgene plasmid #216384: MBP-3C-hNorrin(33-133)-1D4_pAcGP67a
Purpose: Baculovirus transfer vector to secrete MBP-fused human Norrin (residues 118-218)
Depositing lab: William Weis. Depositing organization: Stanford University. Publication: The co-receptor Tspan12 directly captures Norrin to promote ligand-specific β-catenin signaling. Bruguera ES, Mahoney JP, Weis WI. bioRxiv 2024.02.03.578714 10.1101/2024.02.03.578714.
Backbone
  Vector backbone: pAcGP67a
  Backbone manufacturer: BD Biosciences
  Vector type: Insect Expression ; Baculovirus
Growth in bacteria
  Bacterial resistance: Ampicillin, 100 μg/mL
  Growth temperature: 37°C
  Growth strain: DH5alpha
  Copy number: High Copy
Gene/Insert
  Gene/Insert name: Norrin (alt name: NDP)
  Species: H. sapiens (human)
  Insert size (bp): 1600
  Entrez Gene: NDP (a.k.a. EVR2, FEVR, ND)
  Promoter: Polyhedrin
  Tag / fusion protein: GP64 signal sequence-MBP-3C (N terminal on insert); Rho1D4 (C terminal on insert)
  Cloning method: Gibson Cloning
Terms and licenses: Academic/Nonprofit Terms; Industry Terms: Not Available to Industry
Depositor comments: Please visit https://doi.org/10.1101/2024.02.03.578714 for bioRxiv preprint.
How to cite: MBP-3C-hNorrin(33-133)-1D4_pAcGP67a was a gift from William Weis (Addgene plasmid # 216384 ; http://n2t.net/addgene:216384 ; RRID:Addgene_216384)
